Addgene plasmid #132755: pUCIDT-Lion1
Purpose: Encodes an iconic representation of a lion
Depositing lab: Mark Bathe. Depositing organization: Massachusetts Institute of Technology. Publication: Random access DNA memory using Boolean search in an archival file storage system. Banal JL, Shepherd TR, Berleant J, Huang H, Reyes M, Ackerman CM, Blainey PC, Bathe M. Nat Mater. 2021 Sep;20(9):1272-1280. doi: 10.1038/s41563-021-01021-3. Epub 2021 Jun 10. PubMed 34112975.
Backbone
  Vector backbone: pUCIDT-Amp
  Backbone manufacturer: IDT
  Backbone size w/o insert (bp): 2761
  Total vector size (bp): 3066
  Vector type: Unspecified
Growth in bacteria
  Bacterial resistance: Ampicillin, 100 μg/mL
  Growth temperature: 37°C
  Growth strain: DH5alpha
  Copy number: High Copy
Gene/Insert
  Gene/Insert name: Lion1
  Species: Synthetic
  Insert size (bp): 313
  Cloning method: Unknown
  Sequencing primers: 5′ gaattcgtcgtcgtcccctcaaact; 3′ ctgcagattgatgccaccttttcagc
Terms and licenses: Academic/Nonprofit Terms; Industry Terms: Not Available to Industry
How to cite: pUCIDT-Lion1 was a gift from Mark Bathe (Addgene plasmid # 132755 ; http://n2t.net/addgene:132755 ; RRID:Addgene_132755)
