[The description below was written by a language model from this plasmid's Addgene catalogue record and pLannotate feature annotations shown in this document.]
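Description:
pUCIDT-Lion1 is a small, high-copy bacterial cloning plasmid built on the commercial pUCIDT-Amp backbone, the type of vector in which synthesized gene fragments are delivered. It is maintained in E. coli through a ColE1/pUC-type origin of replication and selected with ampicillin via the β-lactamase (AmpR) gene and its native promoter. The annotated sequence also shows the usual pUC remnants: a lac promoter with its operator and CAP binding site, a partial lacZα fragment, and short leftover pieces of lacI, rop and the pBR322 bom region. These are backbone relics rather than functional parts of the design. The catalogue lists the vector type as unspecified.

The payload is "Lion1", a synthetic insert of about 313 bp that does not encode a gene product. According to the record, it instead encodes an iconic image of a lion, that is, digital data written into DNA. The annotation software assigns no feature to the insert. It most likely lies in the unannotated stretch between the lacZα fragment and the lac operator, but the feature table does not confirm this. No promoter, tag or reporter is described as acting on the insert, and the encoding scheme is not given.

The associated work concerns random-access DNA memory with Boolean search in an archival file storage system, so the plasmid appears to serve as a replicable stored file in a DNA data storage demonstration. The catalogue gives a total size of 3,066 bp, while the sequenced record is 3,096 nt, a small discrepancy that the record does not explain.
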