Features (pLannotate 1.2.2; 10 found; start..end, strand, type, name):
    137..236     +  misc_feature   bom (fragment): basis of mobility region from pBR322
    242..396     -  CDS            lacZα (fragment): LacZα fragment of β-galactosidase; lacZ fragment
    899..915     -  protein_bind   lac operator: The lac repressor binds to the lac operator to inhibit transcription in E. coli. This inhibition can be relieved by adding lactose or isopropyl-β-D-thiogalactopyranoside (IPTG). lac repressor encoded by lacI
    923..953     -  promoter       lac promoter: promoter for the E. coli lac operon
    968..989     -  protein_bind   CAP binding site: CAP binding activates transcription in the presence of cAMP. E. coli catabolite activator protein
   1002..1094    -  CDS            lacI (fragment): lac repressor; lacI; The lac repressor binds to the lac operator to inhibit transcription in E. coli. This inhibition can be relieved by adding lactose or isopropyl-β-D-thiogalactopyranoside (IPTG).
   1277..1865    -  rep_origin     ori: high-copy-number ColE1/pMB1/pBR322/pUC origin of replication
   2036..2896    -  CDS            AmpR: β-lactamase; bla; confers resistance to ampicillin, carbenicillin, and related antibiotics
   2897..3001    -  promoter       AmpR promoter: bla
   3096..35      +  CDS            rop (fragment) (across the origin): Rop protein, which maintains plasmids at low copy number; rop
>Addgene plasmid #132755 | pUCIDT-Lion1 | addgene full sequence | sequence record 260605 | Addgene NGS Result
TCGCGCGTTTCGGTGATGACGGTGAAAACCTCTGACACATGCAGCTCCCGGAGACGGTCACAGCTTGTCT
GTAAGCGGATGCCGGGAGCAGACAAGCCCGTCAGGGCGCGTCAGCGGGTGTTGGCGGGTGTCGGGGCTGG
CTTAACTATGCGGCATCAGAGCAGATTGTACTGAGAGTGCACCAAATGCGGTGTGAAATACCGCACAGAT
GCGTAAGGAGAAAATACCGCATCAGGCGCCATTCGCCATTCAGGCTGCGCAACTGTTGGGAAGGGCGATC
GGTGCGGGCCTCATCGCTATTACGCCAGCTGGCGAAAGGGGGATGTGCTGCAAGGCGATTAAGTTGGGTA
ACGCCAGGGTTTTCCCAGTCACGACGTTGTAAAACGACGGCCAGTGCAACGCGATGACGATGGATAGCGA
TTCATCGATGAGCTGACCCGATCGCCGCCGCCGGAGGGTTGCGTTTGAGACGGGCGACAGATGAATTCGT
CGTCGTCCCCTCAAACTATCGCTAGCAGCGCTCTGCTCACAATACTCTATGAGCGCTCTACGAAAGTCTC
CGTCTCTGAGAGCGACATAAACTGCTCGCTACACGTCTCGGATCGATTTTACATCACACCGCAGCGATGG
TTGAGCTCGCAGCTATCAATCTTAGCGAGGAAAGCGTCGACCCTATGCATCACAAGGGCTATTACCGGTG
ACTCACCTTCAACTGGGCATCGGGCGTTGCATCATAGGTTACAATCAGTAGATATGTTCATGCTTCGTAA
TGTCCCATCATCTGCACGATGCAGTCGCTAGCTGAAAAGGTGGCATCAATCTGCAGATCAGTTCTGGACC
AGCGAGCTGTGCTGCGACTCGTGGCGTAATCATGGTCATAGCTGTTTCCTGTGTGAAATTGTTATCCGCT
CACAATTCCACACAACATACGAGCCGGAAGCATAAAGTGTAAAGCCTGGGGTGCCTAATGAGTGAGCTAA
CTCACATTAATTGCGTTGCGCTCACTGCCCGCTTTCCAGTCGGGAAACCTGTCGTGCCAGCTGCATTAAT
GAATCGGCCAACGCGCGGGGAGAGGCGGTTTGCGTATTGGGCGCTCTTCCGCTTCCTCGCTCACTGACTC
GCTGCGCTCGGTCGTTCGGCTGCGGCGAGCGGTATCAGCTCACTCAAAGGCGGTAATACGGTTATCCACA
GAATCAGGGGATAACGCAGGAAAGAACATGTGAGCAAAAGGCCAGCAAAAGGCCAGGAACCGTAAAAAGG
CCGCGTTGCTGGCGTTTTTCCATAGGCTCCGCCCCCCTGACGAGCATCACAAAAATCGACGCTCAAGTCA
GAGGTGGCGAAACCCGACAGGACTATAAAGATACCAGGCGTTTCCCCCTGGAAGCTCCCTCGTGCGCTCT
CCTGTTCCGACCCTGTCGCTTACCGGATACCTGTCCGCCTTTCTCCCTTCGGGAAGCGTGGCGCTTTCTC
ATAGCTCACGCTGTAGGTATCTCAGTTCGGTGTAGGTCGTTCGCTCCAAGCTGGGCTGTGTGCACGAACC
CCCCGTTCAGCCCGACCGCTGCGCCTTATCCGGTAACTATCGTCTTGAGTCCAACCCGGTAAGACACGAC
TTATCGCCACTGGCAGCAGCCACTGGTAACAGGATTAGCAGAGCGAGGTATGTAGGCGGTGCTACAGAGT
TCTTGAAGTGGTGGCCTAACTACGGCTACACTAGAAGAACAGTATTTGGTATCTGCGCTCTGCTGAAGCC
AGTTACCTTCGGAAAAAGAGTTGGTAGCTCTTGATCCGGCAAACAAACCACCGCTGGTAGCGGTGGTTTT
TTTGTTTGCAAGCAGCAGATTACGCGCAGAAAAAAAGGATCTCAAGAAGATCCTTTGATCTTTTCTACGG
GGTCTGACGCTCAGTGGAACGAAAACTCACGTTAAGGGATTTTGGTCATGAGATTATCAAAAAGGATCTT
CACCTAGATCCTTTTAAATTAAAAATGAAGTTTTAAATCAATCTAAAGTATATATGAGTAAACTTGGTCT
GACAGTTACCAATGCTTAATCAGTGAGGCACCTATCTCAGCGATCTGTCTATTTCGTTCATCCATAGTTG
CCTGACTCCCCGTCGTGTAGATAACTACGATACGGGAGGGCTTACCATCTGGCCCCAGTGCTGCAATGAT
ACCGCGAGACCCACGCTCACCGGCTCCAGATTTATCAGCAATAAACCAGCCAGCCGGAAGGGCCGAGCGC
AGAAGTGGTCCTGCAACTTTATCCGCCTCCATCCAGTCTATTAATTGTTGCCGGGAAGCTAGAGTAAGTA
GTTCGCCAGTTAATAGTTTGCGCAACGTTGTTGCCATTGCTACAGGCATCGTGGTGTCACGCTCGTCGTT
TGGTATGGCTTCATTCAGCTCCGGTTCCCAACGATCAAGGCGAGTTACATGATCCCCCATGTTGTGCAAA
AAAGCGGTTAGCTCCTTCGGTCCTCCGATCGTTGTCAGAAGTAAGTTGGCCGCAGTGTTATCACTCATGG
TTATGGCAGCACTGCATAATTCTCTTACTGTCATGCCATCCGTAAGATGCTTTTCTGTGACTGGTGAGTA
CTCAACCAAGTCATTCTGAGAATAGTGTATGCGGCGACCGAGTTGCTCTTGCCCGGCGTCAATACGGGAT
AATACCGCGCCACATAGCAGAACTTTAAAAGTGCTCATCATTGGAAAACGTTCTTCGGGGCGAAAACTCT
CAAGGATCTTACCGCTGTTGAGATCCAGTTCGATGTAACCCACTCGTGCACCCAACTGATCTTCAGCATC
TTTTACTTTCACCAGCGTTTCTGGGTGAGCAAAAACAGGAAGGCAAAATGCCGCAAAAAAGGGAATAAGG
GCGACACGGAAATGTTGAATACTCATACTCTACCTTTTTCAATATTATTGAAGCATTTATCAGGGTTATT
GTCTCATGAGCGGATACATATTTGAATGTATTTAGAAAAATAAACAAATAGGGGTTCCGCGCACATTTCC
CCGAAAAGTGCCACCTGACGTCTAAGAAACCATTATTATCATGACATTAACCTATAAAAATAGGCGTATC
ACGAGGCCCTTTCGTC
